>Addgene plasmid #220168 | pGM117 | addgene full sequence | sequence record 469824 | Addgene NGS Result
AGGGAATTAATTCGAGCTCGGTACCTTTAAGACCAATGACTTACAAGGCAGCTGTAGATCTTAGCCACTT
TTTAAAAGAAAAGGGGGGACTGGAAGGGCTAATTCACTCCCAACGAAGACAAGATCTGCTTTTTGCTTGT
ACTGGGTCTCTCTGGTTAGACCAGATCTGAGCCTGGGAGCTCTCTGGCTAACTAGGGAACCCACTGCTTA
AGCCTCAATAAAGCTTGCCTTGAGTGCTTCAAGTAGTGTGTGCCCGTCTGTTGTGTGACTCTGGTAACTA
GAGATCCCTCAGACCCTTTTAGTCAGTGTGGAAAATCTCTAGCAGCATCTAGAATTAATTCCGTGTATTC
TATAGTGTCACCTAAATCGTATGTGTATGATACATAAGGTTATGTATTAATTGTAGCCGCGTTCTAACGA
CAATATGTACAAGCCTAATTGTGTAGCATCTGGCTTACTGAAGCAGACCCTATCATCTCTCTCGTAAACT
GCCGTCAGAGTCGGTTTGGTTGGACGAACCTTCTGAGTTTCTGGTAACGCCGTCCCGCACCCGGAAATGG
TCAGCGAACCAATCAGCAGGGTCATCGCTAGCCAGATCCTCTACGCCGGACGCATCGTGGCCGGCATCAC
CGGCGCCACAGGTGCGGTTGCTGGCGCCTATATCGCCGACATCACCGATGGGGAAGATCGGGCTCGCCAC
TTCGGGCTCATGAGCGCTTGTTTCGGCGTGGGTATGGTGGCAGGCCCCGTGGCCGGGGGACTGTTGGGCG
CCATCTCCTTGCATGCACCATTCCTTGCGGCGGCGGTGCTCAACGGCCTCAACCTACTACTGGGCTGCTT
CCTAATGCAGGAGTCGCATAAGGGAGAGCGTCGAATGGTGCACTCTCAGTACAATCTGCTCTGATGCCGC
ATAGTTAAGCCAGCCCCGACACCCGCCAACACCCGCTGACGCGCCCTGACGGGCTTGTCTGCTCCCGGCA
TCCGCTTACAGACAAGCTGTGACCGTCTCCGGGAGCTGCATGTGTCAGAGGTTTTCACCGTCATCACCGA
AACGCGCGAGACGAAAGGGCCTCGTGATACGCCTATTTTTATAGGTTAATGTCATGATAATAATGGTTTC
TTAGACGTCAGGTGGCACTTTTCGGGGAAATGTGCGCGGAACCCCTATTTGTTTATTTTTCTAAATACAT
TCAAATATGTATCCGCTCATGAGACAATAACCCTGATAAATGCTTCAATAATATTGAAAAAGGAAGAGTA
TGAGTATTCAACATTTCCGTGTCGCCCTTATTCCCTTTTTTGCGGCATTTTGCCTTCCTGTTTTTGCTCA
CCCAGAAACGCTGGTGAAAGTAAAAGATGCTGAAGATCAGTTGGGTGCACGAGTGGGTTACATCGAACTG
GATCTCAACAGCGGTAAGATCCTTGAGAGTTTTCGCCCCGAAGAACGTTTTCCAATGATGAGCACTTTTA
AAGTTCTGCTATGTGGCGCGGTATTATCCCGTATTGACGCCGGGCAAGAGCAACTCGGTCGCCGCATACA
CTATTCTCAGAATGACTTGGTTGAGTACTCACCAGTCACAGAAAAGCATCTTACGGATGGCATGACAGTA
AGAGAATTATGCAGTGCTGCCATAACCATGAGTGATAACACTGCGGCCAACTTACTTCTGACAACGATCG
GAGGACCGAAGGAGCTAACCGCTTTTTTGCACAACATGGGGGATCATGTAACTCGCCTTGATCGTTGGGA
ACCGGAGCTGAATGAAGCCATACCAAACGACGAGCGTGACACCACGATGCCTGTAGCAATGGCAACAACG
TTGCGCAAACTATTAACTGGCGAACTACTTACTCTAGCTTCCCGGCAACAATTAATAGACTGGATGGAGG
CGGATAAAGTTGCAGGACCACTTCTGCGCTCGGCCCTTCCGGCTGGCTGGTTTATTGCTGATAAATCTGG
AGCCGGTGAGCGTGGGTCTCGCGGTATCATTGCAGCACTGGGGCCAGATGGTAAGCCCTCCCGTATCGTA
GTTATCTACACGACGGGGAGTCAGGCAACTATGGATGAACGAAATAGACAGATCGCTGAGATAGGTGCCT
CACTGATTAAGCATTGGTAACTGTCAGACCAAGTTTACTCATATATACTTTAGATTGATTTAAAACTTCA
TTTTTAATTTAAAAGGATCTAGGTGAAGATCCTTTTTGATAATCTCATGACCAAAATCCCTTAACGTGAG
TTTTCGTTCCACTGAGCGTCAGACCCCGTAGAAAAGATCAAAGGATCTTCTTGAGATCCTTTTTTTCTGC
GCGTAATCTGCTGCTTGCAAACAAAAAAACCACCGCTACCAGCGGTGGTTTGTTTGCCGGATCAAGAGCT
ACCAACTCTTTTTCCGAAGGTAACTGGCTTCAGCAGAGCGCAGATACCAAATACTGTTCTTCTAGTGTAG
CCGTAGTTAGGCCACCACTTCAAGAACTCTGTAGCACCGCCTACATACCTCGCTCTGCTAATCCTGTTAC
CAGTGGCTGCTGCCAGTGGCGATAAGTCGTGTCTTACCGGGTTGGACTCAAGACGATAGTTACCGGATAA
GGCGCAGCGGTCGGGCTGAACGGGGGGTTCGTGCACACAGCCCAGCTTGGAGCGAACGACCTACACCGAA
CTGAGATACCTACAGCGTGAGCTATGAGAAAGCGCCACGCTTCCCGAAGGGAGAAAGGCGGACAGGTATC
CGGTAAGCGGCAGGGTCGGAACAGGAGAGCGCACGAGGGAGCTTCCAGGGGGAAACGCCTGGTATCTTTA
TAGTCCTGTCGGGTTTCGCCACCTCTGACTTGAGCGTCGATTTTTGTGATGCTCGTCAGGGGGGCGGAGC
CTATGGAAAAACGCCAGCAACGCGGCCTTTTTACGGTTCCTGGCCTTTTGCTGGCCTTTTGCTCACATGT
TCTTTCCTGCGTTATCCCCTGATTCTGTGGATAACCGTATTACCGCCTTTGAGTGAGCTGATACCGCTCG
CCGCAGCCGAACGACCGAGCGCAGCGAGTCAGTGAGCGAGGAAGCGGAAGAGCGCCCAATACGCAAACCG
CCTCTCCCCGCGCGTTGGCCGATTCATTAATGCAGCTGTGGAATGTGTGTCAGTTAGGGTGTGGAAAGTC
CCCAGGCTCCCCAGCAGGCAGAAGTATGCAAAGCATGCATCTCAATTAGTCAGCAACCAGGTGTGGAAAG
TCCCCAGGCTCCCCAGCAGGCAGAAGTATGCAAAGCATGCATCTCAATTAGTCAGCAACCATAGTCCCGC
CCCTAACTCCGCCCATCCCGCCCCTAACTCCGCCCAGTTCCGCCCATTCTCCGCCCCATGGCTGACTAAT
TTTTTTTATTTATGCAGAGGCCGAGGCCGCCTCGGCCTCTGAGCTATTCCAGAAGTAGTGAGGAGGCTTT
TTTGGAGGCCTAGGCTTTTGCAAAAAGCTTGGACACAAGACAGGCTTGCGAGATATGTTTGAGAATACCA
CTTTATCCCGCGTCAGGGAGAGGCAGTGCGTAAAAAGACGCGGACTCATGTGAAATACTGGTTTTTAGTG
CGCCAGATCTCTATAATCTCGCGCAACCTATTTTCCCCTCGAACACTTTTTAAGCCGTAGATAAACAGGC
TGGGACACTTCACATGAGCGAAAAATACATCGTCACCTGGGACATGTTGCAGATCCATGCACGTAAACTC
GCAAGCCGACTGATGCCTTCTGAACAATGGAAAGGCATTATTGCCGTAAGCCGTGGCGGTCTGTACCGGG
TGCGTTACTGGCGCGTGAACTGGGTATTCGTCATGTCGATACCGTTTGTATTTCCAGCTACGATCACGAC
AACCAGCGCGAGCTTAAAGTGCTGAAACGCGCAGAAGGCGATGGCGAAGGCTTCATCGTTATTGATGACC
TGGTGGATACCGGTGGTACTGCGGTTGCGATTCGTGAAATGTATCCAAAAGCGCACTTTGTCACCATCTT
CGCAAAACCGGCTGGTCGTCCGCTGGTTGATGACTATGTTGTTGATATCCCGCAAGATACCTGGATTGAA
CAGCCGTGGGATATGGGCGTCGTATTCGTCCCGCCAATCTCCGGTCGCTAATCTTTTCAACGCCTGGCAC
TGCCGGGCGTTGTTCTTTTTAACTTCAGGCGGGTTACAATAGTTTCCAGTAAGTATTCTGGAGGCTGCAT
CCATGACACAGGCAAACCTGAGCGAAACCCTGTTCAAACCCCGCTTTAAACATCCTGAAACCTCGACGCT
AGTCCGCCGCTTTAATCACGGCGCACAACCGCCTGTGCAGTCGGCCCTTGATGGTAAAACCATCCCTCAC
TGGTATCGCATGATTAACCGTCTGATGTGGATCTGGCGCGGCATTGACCCACGCGAAATCCTCGACGTCC
AGGCACGTATTGTGATGAGCGATGCCGAACGTACCGACGATGATTTATACGATACGGTGATTGGCTACCG
TGGCGGCAACTGGATTTATGAGTGGGCCCCGGATCTTTGTGAAGGAACCTTACTTCTGTGGTGTGACATA
ATTGGACAAACTACCTACAGAGATTTAAAGCTCTAAGGTAAATATAAAATTTTTAAGTGTATAATGTGTT
AAACTACTGATTCTAATTGTTTGTGTATTTTAGATTCCAACCTATGGAACTGATGAATGGGAGCAGTGGT
GGAATGCCTTTAATGAGGAAAACCTGTTTTGCTCAGAAGAAATGCCATCTAGTGATGATGAGGCTACTGC
TGACTCTCAACATTCTACTCCTCCAAAAAAGAAGAGAAAGGTAGAAGACCCCAAGGACTTTCCTTCAGAA
TTGCTAAGTTTTTTGAGTCATGCTGTGTTTAGTAATAGAACTCTTGCTTGCTTTGCTATTTACACCACAA
AGGAAAAAGCTGCACTGCTATACAAGAAAATTATGGAAAAATATTCTGTAACCTTTATAAGTAGGCATAA
CAGTTATAATCATAACATACTGTTTTTTCTTACTCCACACAGGCATAGAGTGTCTGCTATTAATAACTAT
GCTCAAAAATTGTGTACCTTTAGCTTTTTAATTTGTAAAGGGGTTAATAAGGAATATTTGATGTATAGTG
CCTTGACTAGAGATCATAATCAGCCATACCACATTTGTAGAGGTTTTACTTGCTTTAAAAAACCTCCCAC
ACCTCCCCCTGAACCTGAAACATAAAATGAATGCAATTGTTGTTGTTAACTTGTTTATTGCAGCTTATAA
TGGTTACAAATAAAGCAATAGCATCACAAATTTCACAAATAAAGCATTTTTTTCACTGCATTCTAGTTGT
GGTTTGTCCAAACTCATCAATGTATCTTATCATGTCTGGATCAACTGGATAACTCAAGCTAACCAAAATC
ATCCCAAACTTCCCACCCCATACCCTATTACCACTGCCAATTACCTGTGGTTTCATTTACTCTAAACCTG
TGATTCCTCTGAATTATTTTCATTTTAAAGAAATTGTATTTGTTAAATATGTACTACAAACTTAGTAGTT
GGAAGGGCTAATTCACTCCCAAAGAAGACAAGATATCCTTGATCTGTGGATCTACCACACACAAGGCTAC
TTCCCTGATTAGCAGAACTACACACCAGGGCCAGGGGTCAGATATCCACTGACCTTTGGATGGTGCTACA
AGCTAGTACCAGTTGAGCCAGATAAGGTAGAAGAGGCCAATAAAGGAGAGAACACCAGCTTGTTACACCC
TGTGAGCCTGCATGGGATGGATGACCCGGAGAGAGAAGTGTTAGAGTGGAGGTTTGACAGCCGCCTAGCA
TTTCATCACGTGGCCCGAGAGCTGCATCCGGAGTACTTCAAGAACTGCTGATATCGAGCTTGCTACAAGG
GACTTTCCGCTGGGGACTTTCCAGGGAGGCGTGGCCTGGGCGGGACTGGGGAGTGGCGAGCCCTCAGATC
CTGCATATAAGCAGCTGCTTTTTGCCTGTACTGGGTCTCTCTGGTTAGACCAGATCTGAGCCTGGGAGCT
CTCTGGCTAACTAGGGAACCCACTGCTTAAGCCTCAATAAAGCTTGCCTTGAGTGCTTCAAGTAGTGTGT
GCCCGTCTGTTGTGTGACTCTGGTAACTAGAGATCCCTCAGACCCTTTTAGTCAGTGTGGAAAATCTCTA
GCAGTGGCGCCCGAACAGGGACTTGAAAGCGAAAGGGAAACCAGAGGAGCTCTCTCGACGCAGGACTCGG
CTTGCTGAAGCGCGCACGGCAAGAGGCGAGGGGCGGCGACTGGTGAGTACGCCAAAAATTTTGACTAGCG
GAGGCTAGAAGGAGAGAGATGGGTGCGAGAGCGTCAGTATTAAGCGGGGGAGAATTAGATCGCGATGGGA
AAAAATTCGGTTAAGGCCAGGGGGAAAGAAAAAATATAAATTAAAACATATAGTATGGGCAAGCAGGGAG
CTAGAACGATTCGCAGTTAATCCTGGCCTGTTAGAAACATCAGAAGGCTGTAGACAAATACTGGGACAGC
TACAACCATCCCTTCAGACAGGATCAGAAGAACTTAGATCATTATATAATACAGTAGCAACCCTCTATTG
TGTGCATCAAAGGATAGAGATAAAAGACACCAAGGAAGCTTTAGACAAGATAGAGGAAGAGCAAAACAAA
AGTAAGACCACCGCACAGCAAGCGGCCGGCCGCTGATCTTCAGACCTGGAGGAGGAGATATGAGGGACAA
TTGGAGAAGTGAATTATATAAATATAAAGTAGTAAAAATTGAACCATTAGGAGTAGCACCCACCAAGGCA
AAGAGAAGAGTGGTGCAGAGAGAAAAAAGAGCAGTGGGAATAGGAGCTTTGTTCCTTGGGTTCTTGGGAG
CAGCAGGAAGCACTATGGGCGCAGCGTCAATGACGCTGACGGTACAGGCCAGACAATTATTGTCTGGTAT
AGTGCAGCAGCAGAACAATTTGCTGAGGGCTATTGAGGCGCAACAGCATCTGTTGCAACTCACAGTCTGG
GGCATCAAGCAGCTCCAGGCAAGAATCCTGGCTGTGGAAAGATACCTAAAGGATCAACAGCTCCTGGGGA
TTTGGGGTTGCTCTGGAAAACTCATTTGCACCACTGCTGTGCCTTGGAATGCTAGTTGGAGTAATAAATC
TCTGGAACAGATTTGGAATCACACGACCTGGATGGAGTGGGACAGAGAAATTAACAATTACACAAGCTTA
ATACACTCCTTAATTGAAGAATCGCAAAACCAGCAAGAAAAGAATGAACAAGAATTATTGGAATTAGATA
AATGGGCAAGTTTGTGGAATTGGTTTAACATAACAAATTGGCTGTGGTATATAAAATTATTCATAATGAT
AGTAGGAGGCTTGGTAGGTTTAAGAATAGTTTTTGCTGTACTTTCTATAGTGAATAGAGTTAGGCAGGGA
TATTCACCATTATCGTTTCAGACCCACCTCCCAACCCCGAGGGGACCCGACAGGCCCGAAGGAATAGAAG
AAGAAGGTGGAGAGAGAGACAGAGACAGATCCATTCGATTAGTGAACGGATCTCGACGGTATCGCCAAAT
GGCAGTATTCATCCACAATTTTAAAAGAAAAGGGGGGATTGGGGGGTACAGTGCAGGGGAAAGAATAGTA
GACATAATAGCAACAGACATACAAACTAAAGAATTACAAAAACAAATTACAAAAATTCAAAATTTTCGGG
TTTATTACAGGGACAGCAGAGATCCAGTTTGGATCGATAAGCTTGATATCGAATTCGGGAGGTGGTCCCT
GCAGTTACGCCAATGATAACCCCCGCCAGAAAAATCTTAGTAGCCTTCCCTTTTTGTTTTCCGTGCCCCA
ACTCGGCGGATTGACTCGGCCCCTTCCGGAAACACCCGAATCAACTTCTAGTCAAATTATTGTTCACGCC
GCAATGACCCACCCCTGGCCCGCGTCTGTGGAACTGACCCCTGGTGTACAGGAGAGTTCGCTGCTGAAAG
TGGTCCCAAAGGGGTACTAGTTTTTAAGCTCCCAACTCCCCCTCCCCCAGCGTCTGGAGGATTCCACACC
CTCGCACCGCAGGGGCGAGGAAGTGGGCGGAGTCCGGTTTTGGCGCCAGCCGCTGAGGCTGCCAAGCAGA
AAAGCCACCGCTGAGGAGACTCCGGTCACTGTCCTCGCCCCGCCTCCCCCTTCCCTCCCCTTGGGGACCA
CCGGGCGCCACGCCGCGAACGGTAAGTGCCGCGGTCGTCGGCGCCTCCGCCCTCCCCCTAGGGCCCCAAT
TCCCAGCGGGCGCGGCGCGCGGCCCCTCCCCCCGCCGGGCGCGCGCCCGCTGCCCCGCCCTTCGTGGCCG
CCCGGCGTGGGCGGTGCCACCCCTCCCCCCGGCGGCCCCGCGCGCAGCTCCCGGCTCCCTCCCCCTTCGG
ATGTGGCTTGAGCTGTAGGCGCGGAGGGGCTCCGGTGCCCGTCAGTGGGCAGAGCGCACATCGCCCACAG
TCCCCGAGAAGTTGGGGGGAGGGGTCGGCAATTGAACCGGTGCCTAGAGAAGGTGGCGCGGGGTAAACTG
GGAAAGTGATGTCGTGTACTGGCTCCGCCTTTTTCCCGAGGGTGGGGGAGAACCGTATATAAGTGCAGTA
GTCGCCGTGAACGTTCTTTTTCGCAACGGGTTTGCCGCCAGAACACAGGTAAGTGCCGTGTGTGGTTCCC
GCGGGCCTGGCCTCTTTACGGGTTATGGCCCTTGCGTGCCTTGAATTACTTCCACCTGGCTGCAGTACGT
GATTCTTGATCCCGAGCTTCGGGTTGGAAGTGGGTGGGAGAGTTCGAGGCCTTGCGCTTAAGGAGCCCCT
TCGCCTCGTGCTTGAGTTGAGGCCTGGCCTGGGCGCTGGGGCCGCCGCGTGCGAATCTGGTGGCACCTTC
GCGCCTGTCTCGCTGCTTTCGATAAGTCTCTAGCCATTTAAAATTTTTGATGACCTGCTGCGACGCTTTT
TTTCTGGCAAGATAGTCTTGTAAATGCGGGCCAAGATCTGCACACTGGTATTTCGGTTTTTGGGGCCGCG
GGCGGCGACGGGGCCCGTGCGTCCCAGCGCACATGTTCGGCGAGGCGGGGCCTGCGAGCGCGGCCACCGA
GAATCGGACGGGGGTAGTCTCAAGCTGGCCGGCCTGCTCTGGTGCCTGGCCTCGCGCCGCCGTGTATCGC
CCCGCCCTGGGCGGCAAGGCTGGCCCGGTCGGCACCAGTTGCGTGAGCGGAAAGATGGCCGCTTCCCGGC
CCTGCTGCAGGGAGCTCAAAATGGAGGACGCGGCGCTCGGGAGAGCGGGCGGGTGAGTCACCCACACAAA
GGAAAAGGGCCTTTCCGTCCTCAGCCGTCGCTTCATGTGACTCCACGGAGTACCGGGCGCCGTCCAGGCA
CCTCGATTAGTTCTCGAGCTTTTGGAGTACGTCGTCTTTAGGTTGGGGGGAGGGGTTTTATGCGATGGAG
TTTCCCCACACTGAGTGGGTGGAGACTGAAGTTAGGCCAGCTTGGCACTTGATGTAATTCTCCTTGGAAT
TTGCCCTTTTTGAGTTTGGATCTTGGTTCATTCTCAAGCCTCAGACAGTGGTTCAAAGTTTTTTTCTTCC
ATTTCAGGTGTCGTGGAATTCTCACGCGTGACTCTAGCGTTTAAACTTAAGCTTACGGTACCATGAACAT
GGCGATTATCAAGGAATTCATGAGGTTCAAAGTTCACATGGAGGGATCTGTAAACGGCCACGAGTTCGAA
ATCGAGGGAGAGGGGGAGGGTCGACCATATGAAGGAACACAGACCGCTAAATTGAAGGTTACTAAAGGTG
GACCACTTCCTTTCGCATGGGACATTCTTAGCCCCCAGTTTATGTATGGTTCCAAGGCGTATGTCAAACA
TCCCGCAGACATTCCTGATTACCTTAAACTGAGTTTTCCAGAGGGGTTCAAATGGGAGCGCGTCATGAAC
TTTGAAGATGGGGGCGTTGTTACAGTGACTCAGGACTCTTCTTTGCAAGATGGAGAGTTTATATATAAGG
TGAAACTTCGCGGAACCAACTTCCCAAGCGATGGCCCAGTCATGCAGAAGAAAACTATGGGTTGGGAAGC
CAGTAGCGAGCGGATGTACCCAGAGGACGGCGCACTTAAGGGTGAGATTAAGCAGCGGCTGAAACTCAAA
GACGGAGGCCATTATGACGCGGAAGTTAAAACGACGTACAAAGCTAAAAAGCCTGTCCAATTGCCAGGCG
CGTACAATGTCAATATTAAATTGGACATTACCAGTCACAACGAAGATTACACAATAGTGGAGCAATACGA
ACGCGCAGAGGGACGCCATTCAACAGGGGGAAGCGGAGCTACTAACTTCAGCCTGCTGAAGCAGGCTGGA
GACGTGGAGGAGAACCCTGGACCTGGATCCCGTGACCACATGGTCCTTCATGAGTATGTAAATGCTGCTG
GGATTACAGGCGGATCCGGTTCCGGAGGTTCGAGCTCAAGTCTGACTTCCAGTTCCAGCGTACGAGTTGA
ATGGATCGCAGCAGTTACCATTGCTGCTGGGACAGCTGCAATTGGTTATCTAGCTTACAAAAGATTTTAT
GTTAAAGATCATCGAAATAAAGCTATGATAAACCTTCACATCCAGAAAGACAACCCCAAGATAGTACATG
CTTTTGACATGGAGGATTTGGGAGATAAAGCTGTGTACTGCCGTTGTTGGAGGTCCAAAAAGTTCCCATT
CTGTGATGGGGCTCACACAAAACATAACGAAGAGACTGGAGACAATGTGGGCCCTCTGATCATCAAGAAA
AAAGAAACTTAACTCGAGTCTAGAGGGCCCGTTTAAACCCGCTGATCAGCCTCGACCTGCAGGCATGCAA
GCTTGATATCAAGCTTATCGATAATCAACCTCTGGATTACAAAATTTGTGAAAGATTGACTGGTATTCTT
AACTATGTTGCTCCTTTTACGCTATGTGGATACGCTGCTTTAATGCCTTTGTATCATGCTATTGCTTCCC
GTATGGCTTTCATTTTCTCCTCCTTGTATAAATCCTGGTTGCTGTCTCTTTATGAGGAGTTGTGGCCCGT
TGTCAGGCAACGTGGCGTGGTGTGCACTGTGTTTGCTGACGCAACCCCCACTGGTTGGGGCATTGCCACC
ACCTGTCAGCTCCTTTCCGGGACTTTCGCTTTCCCCCTCCCTATTGCCACGGCGGAACTCATCGCCGCCT
GCCTTGCCCGCTGCTGGACAGGGGCTCGGCTGTTGGGCACTGACAATTCCGTGGTGTTGTCGGGGAAATC
ATCGTCCTTTCCTTGGCTGCTCGCCTGTGTTGCCACCTGGATTCTGCGCGGGACGTCCTTCTGCTACGTC
CCTTCGGCCCTCAATCCAGCGGACCTTCCTTCCCGCGGCCTGCTGCCGGCTCTGCGGCCTCTTCCGCGTC
TTCGCCTTCGCCCTCAGACGAGTCGGATCTCCCTTTGGGCCGCCTCCCCGCATCGATACCGTCGACCTCG
Features (pLannotate 1.2.2; 36 found; start..end, strand, type, name):
     21..89      +  CDS            nef (fragment): NEF_HV1Z2 - Experimental evidence at protein level: Swiss-Prot protein existence level 1. Extracellular Nef protein targets CD4(+) T-lymphocytes for apoptosis by interacting with CXCR4 surface receptors. From Human immunodeficiency virus type 1 group M subtype D (isolate Z2/CDC-Z34) (HIV-1).
     91..324     +  LTR            3' LTR (ΔU3): self-inactivating 3' long terminal repeat (LTR) from HIV-1
    349..367     -  promoter       SP6 promoter: promoter for bacteriophage SP6 RNA polymerase
    595..874     +  CDS            TcR (fragment): tetracycline efflux protein; tet; confers resistance to tetracycline
    875..923     -  misc_feature   bom (fragment): basis of mobility region from pBR322
   1025..1060    -  CDS            rop (fragment): Rop protein, which maintains plasmids at low copy number; rop
   1155..1259    +  promoter       AmpR promoter: bla
   1260..2120    +  CDS            AmpR: β-lactamase; bla; confers resistance to ampicillin, carbenicillin, and related antibiotics
   2291..2879    +  rep_origin     ori: high-copy-number ColE1/pMB1/pBR322/pUC origin of replication
   3062..3118    +  CDS            lacI (fragment): lac repressor; lacI; The lac repressor binds to the lac operator to inhibit transcription in E. coli. This inhibition can be relieved by adding lactose or isopropyl-β-D-thiogalactopyranoside (IPTG).
   3125..3454    +  promoter       SV40 promoter: SV40 enhancer and early promoter
   3654..3773    +  CDS            gpt (fragment): XGPT_ECOLI - Also known as gpp, gxu. Experimental evidence at protein level: Swiss-Prot protein existence level 1. Purine salvage pathway enzyme that catalyzes the transfer of the ribosyl-5-phosphate group from 5-phospho-alpha-D-ribose 1- diphosphate (PRPP) to the N9 position of the 6-oxopurines guanine and xanthine to form the corresponding ribonucleotides GMP (guanosine 5'- monophosphate) and XMP (xanthosine 5'-monophosphate), with the release of PPi. To a lesser extent, also acts on hypoxanthine (PubMed:9100006, PubMed:3886014). Does not ribophosphorylate adenine (PubMed:3886014). From Esch
   3773..4108    +  CDS            gpt (fragment): XGPT_ECOLI - Also known as gpp, gxu. Experimental evidence at protein level: Swiss-Prot protein existence level 1. Purine salvage pathway enzyme that catalyzes the transfer of the ribosyl-5-phosphate group from 5-phospho-alpha-D-ribose 1- diphosphate (PRPP) to the N9 position of the 6-oxopurines guanine and xanthine to form the corresponding ribonucleotides GMP (guanosine 5'- monophosphate) and XMP (xanthosine 5'-monophosphate), with the release of PPi. To a lesser extent, also acts on hypoxanthine (PubMed:9100006, PubMed:3886014). Does not ribophosphorylate adenine (PubMed:3886014). From Esch
   4203..4508    +  CDS            frsA (fragment): FRSA_ECOLI - Also known as yafA. Experimental evidence at protein level: Swiss-Prot protein existence level 1. Catalyzes the hydrolysis of esters (PubMed:15808744). Displays esterase activity toward pNP-butyrate (PubMed:15808744). May stimulate mixed-acid fermentation by acting as a fermentation/respiration switch that down-regulates respiration and up- regulates fermentation rates (PubMed:15169777). From Escherichia coli (strain K12).
   4512..4586    +  CDS            small t antigen (fragment): SV40 (simian virus 40) small t antigen
   4588..4653    +  intron         small t intron: SV40 (simian virus 40) small t antigen intron
   4783..4803    +  CDS            SV40 NLS: nuclear localization signal of SV40 (simian virus 40) large T antigen
   5122..5205    +  CDS            large T antigen (fragment): large T antigen from SV40 (simian virus 40)
   5228..5362    +  polyA_signal   SV40 poly(A) signal: SV40 polyadenylation signal
   5529..5858    +  CDS            nef (fragment): NEF_HV1BR - Experimental evidence at protein level: Swiss-Prot protein existence level 1. Extracellular Nef protein targets CD4(+) T-lymphocytes for apoptosis by interacting with CXCR4 surface receptors (PubMed:14990729). From Human immunodeficiency virus type 1 group M subtype B (isolate BRU/LAI) (HIV-1).
   5906..6163    +  LTR            5' LTR (truncated): truncated 5' long terminal repeat (LTR) from HIV-1
   6210..6335    +  misc_feature   HIV-1 Ψ: packaging signal of human immunodeficiency virus type 1
   6319..6657    +  CDS            HIV-1 gag (fragment): gag protein from human immunodeficiency virus 1; gag
   6832..7065    +  misc_feature   RRE: The Rev response element (RRE) of HIV-1 allows for Rev-dependent mRNA export from the nucleus to the cytoplasm.
   7442..7542    +  CDS            Rev (fragment): human immunodeficiency virus 1 (HIV-1) Rev protein; rev; enhances nuclear export of unspliced and incompletely spliced viral mRNAs
   7579..7696    +  misc_feature   cPPT/CTS: central polypurine tract and central termination sequence of HIV-1
   7733..7756    -  misc_feature   MCS (fragment): pBluescript multiple cloning site
   8447..8658    +  promoter       EF-1α core promoter: core promoter for human elongation factor EF-1α
   8659..9597    +  intron         EF-1α intron A: intron upstream of the start codon of human EF-1α
   9656..10321   +  CDS            sfCherry: sfCherry is a basic (constitutively fluorescent) fluorescent protein published in 2013, derived from Discosoma sp.. It is reported to be a monomer.
  10391..10438   +  CDS            GFP11: 11th β-strand of superfolder GFP associates with GFP(1-10), consisting of the first 10 β-strands, to reconstitute fluorescent GFP (Cabantous et al., 2005; Kamiyama et al., 2016)
  10484..10789   +  CDS            CISD1 (fragment): CISD1_HUMAN - Also known as C10orf70, ZCD1. Experimental evidence at protein level: Swiss-Prot protein existence level 1. Plays a key role in regulating maximal capacity for electron transport and oxidative phosphorylation (By similarity). May be involved in Fe-S cluster shuttling and/or in redox reactions. From Homo sapiens (Human).
  10832..10854   +  misc_feature   MCS (fragment): pUC18/19 multiple cloning site
  10855..10873   +  misc_feature   MCS (fragment): pBluescript multiple cloning site
  10873..11461   +  misc_feature   WPRE: woodchuck hepatitis virus posttranscriptional regulatory element
  11462..4       +  misc_feature   MCS (fragment) (across the origin): pBluescript multiple cloning site
