[The description below was written by a language model from this plasmid's Addgene catalogue record and pLannotate feature annotations shown in this document.]
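Description:
pGM117 is a lentiviral transfer plasmid built on the MH0006 backbone that expresses a split-GFP reporter for the human mitochondrial outer membrane protein CISD1 (mitoNEET), an alpha-helical membrane protein. It is propagated in E. coli through a high-copy ColE1/pUC-type origin with ampicillin selection (AmpR). The backbone also carries remnants of older vector lineages, including an SV40 promoter followed by gpt fragments, SV40 small t intron and poly(A) sequences, and short tet, rop and bom fragments; these appear only as partial annotations. The viral portion contains a truncated HIV-1 5' LTR, the Ψ packaging signal with a gag fragment, the RRE for Rev-dependent RNA export, cPPT/CTS, a WPRE to boost transcript expression, and a self-inactivating ΔU3 3' LTR, so the genome can be packaged and integrated into mammalian cells when helper functions are supplied in trans.

The payload is driven by the EF-1α core promoter with its intron A. Downstream lie an sfCherry coding sequence, then a GFP11 tag, then the CISD1 sequence, consistent with the catalogue's N-terminal GFP11 fusion. A short gap of about 70 nt separates sfCherry from GFP11; the feature table does not annotate what occupies it, so how sfCherry is linked to or separated from the tagged protein is not stated. GFP11 is the eleventh β-strand of superfolder GFP and fluoresces only when it meets GFP(1-10), which this plasmid does not encode and which would have to be supplied separately. In such designs GFP signal reports on arrival of the tagged substrate in a given compartment, while the red protein can serve as an expression reference, though the record itself states only that the construct is a reporter for an alpha-helical outer membrane protein.
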