Addgene plasmid #220168: pGM117
Purpose: Expresses a reporter for an alpha-helical OMM protein
Depositing lab: Jonathan Weissman. Depositing organization: Whitehead Institute for Biomedical Research. Publication: Triaging of alpha-helical proteins to the mitochondrial outer membrane by distinct chaperone machinery based on substrate topology. Muthukumar G, Stevens TA, Inglis AJ, Esantsi TK, Saunders RA, Schulte F, Voorhees RM, Guna A, Weissman JS. Mol Cell. 2024 Mar 21;84(6):1101-1119.e9. doi: 10.1016/j.molcel.2024.01.028. Epub 2024 Feb 29. PubMed 38428433.
Backbone
  Vector backbone: MH0006
  Vector type: Lentiviral
Growth in bacteria
  Bacterial resistance: Ampicillin, 100 μg/mL
  Growth temperature: 37°C
  Growth strain: NEB Stable
  Copy number: High Copy
Gene/Insert
  Gene/Insert name: CISD1
  Species: H. sapiens (human)
  Insert size (bp): 399
  Entrez Gene: CISD1 (a.k.a. C10orf70, MDS029, ZCD1, mitoNEET)
  Tag / fusion protein: GFP11 (N terminal on insert)
  Cloning method: Gibson Cloning
Terms and licenses: Academic/Nonprofit Terms; Industry Terms: Not Available to Industry
How to cite: pGM117 was a gift from Jonathan Weissman (Addgene plasmid # 220168 ; http://n2t.net/addgene:220168 ; RRID:Addgene_220168)
